>Addgene plasmid #112433 | pESR1.1.0-gDNA | depositor full sequence | sequence record 211824 | Full Sequence
TAGAGCTAGAAATAGCAAGTTAAAATAAGGCTAGTCCGTTATCAACTTGAAAAAGTGGCACCGAGTCGGT
GCTTTTTTGTTTTAGAGCTAGAAATAGCAAGTTAAAATAAGGCTAGTCCGTTTTTAGCGCGTGCGCCAAT
TCTGCAGACAAATGGCTCTAGAGGTACCCGTTACATAACTTACGGTAAATGGCCCGCCTGGCTGACCGCC
CAACGACCCCCGCCCATTGACGTCAATAGTAACGCCAATAGGGACTTTCCATTGACGTCAATGGGTGGAG
TATTTACGGTAAACTGCCCACTTGGCAGTACATCAAGTGTATCATATGCCAAGTACGCCCCCTATTGACG
TCAATGACGGTAAATGGCCCGCCTGGCATTGTGCCCAGTACATGACCTTATGGGACTTTCCTACTTGGCA
GTACATCTACGTATTAGTCATCGCTATTACCATGGTCGAGGTGAGCCCCACGTTCTGCTTCACTCTCCCC
ATCTCCCCCCCCTCCCCACCCCCAATTTTGTATTTATTTATTTTTTAATTATTTTGTGCAGCGATGGGGG
CGGGGGGGGGGGGGGGGCGCGCGCCAGGCGGGGCGGGGCGGGGCGAGGGGCGGGGCGGGGCGAGGCGGAG
AGGTGCGGCGGCAGCCAATCAGAGCGGCGCGCTCCGAAAGTTTCCTTTTATGGCGAGGCGGCGGCGGCGG
CGGCCCTATAAAAAGCGAAGCGCGCGGCGGGCGGGAGTCGCTGCGACGCTGCCTTCGCCCCGTGCCCCGC
TCCGCCGCCGCCTCGCGCCGCCCGCCCCGGCTCTGACTGACCGCGTTACTCCCACAGGTGAGCGGGCGGG
ACGGCCCTTCTCCTCCGGGCTGTAATTAGCTGAGCAAGAGGTAAGGGTTTAAGGGATGGTTGGTTGGTGG
GGTATTAATGTTTAATTACCTGGAGCACCTGCCTGAAATCACTTTTTTTCAGGTTGGACCGGTGCCACCA
TGGACTATAAGGACCACGACGGAGACTACAAGGATCATGATATTGATTACAAAGACGATGACGATAAGAT
GGCCCCAAAGAAGAAGCGGAAGGTCGGTATCCACGGAGTCCCAGCAGCCGACAAGAAGTACAGCATCGGC
CTGGACATCGGCACCAACTCTGTGGGCTGGGCCGTGATCACCGACGAGTACAAGGTGCCCAGCAAGAAAT
TCAAGGTGCTGGGCAACACCGACCGGCACAGCATCAAGAAGAACCTGATCGGAGCCCTGCTGTTCGACAG
CGGCGAAACAGCCGAGGCCACCCGGCTGAAGAGAACCGCCAGAAGAAGATACACCAGACGGAAGAACCGG
ATCTGCTATCTGCAAGAGATCTTCAGCAACGAGATGGCCAAGGTGGACGACAGCTTCTTCCACAGACTGG
AAGAGTCCTTCCTGGTGGAAGAGGATAAGAAGCACGAGCGGCACCCCATCTTCGGCAACATCGTGGACGA
GGTGGCCTACCACGAGAAGTACCCCACCATCTACCACCTGAGAAAGAAACTGGTGGACAGCACCGACAAG
GCCGACCTGCGGCTGATCTATCTGGCCCTGGCCCACATGATCAAGTTCCGGGGCCACTTCCTGATCGAGG
GCGACCTGAACCCCGACAACAGCGACGTGGACAAGCTGTTCATCCAGCTGGTGCAGACCTACAACCAGCT
GTTCGAGGAAAACCCCATCAACGCCAGCGGCGTGGACGCCAAGGCCATCCTGTCTGCCAGACTGAGCAAG
AGCAGACGGCTGGAAAATCTGATCGCCCAGCTGCCCGGCGAGAAGAAGAATGGCCTGTTCGGAAACCTGA
TTGCCCTGAGCCTGGGCCTGACCCCCAACTTCAAGAGCAACTTCGACCTGGCCGAGGATGCCAAACTGCA
GCTGAGCAAGGACACCTACGACGACGACCTGGACAACCTGCTGGCCCAGATCGGCGACCAGTACGCCGAC
CTGTTTCTGGCCGCCAAGAACCTGTCCGACGCCATCCTGCTGAGCGACATCCTGAGAGTGAACACCGAGA
TCACCAAGGCCCCCCTGAGCGCCTCTATGATCAAGAGATACGACGAGCACCACCAGGACCTGACCCTGCT
GAAAGCTCTCGTGCGGCAGCAGCTGCCTGAGAAGTACAAAGAGATTTTCTTCGACCAGAGCAAGAACGGC
TACGCCGGCTACATTGACGGCGGAGCCAGCCAGGAAGAGTTCTACAAGTTCATCAAGCCCATCCTGGAAA
AGATGGACGGCACCGAGGAACTGCTCGTGAAGCTGAACAGAGAGGACCTGCTGCGGAAGCAGCGGACCTT
CGACAACGGCAGCATCCCCCACCAGATCCACCTGGGAGAGCTGCACGCCATTCTGCGGCGGCAGGAAGAT
TTTTACCCATTCCTGAAGGACAACCGGGAAAAGATCGAGAAGATCCTGACCTTCCGCATCCCCTACTACG
TGGGCCCTCTGGCCAGGGGAAACAGCAGATTCGCCTGGATGACCAGAAAGAGCGAGGAAACCATCACCCC
CTGGAACTTCGAGGAAGTGGTGGACAAGGGCGCTTCCGCCCAGAGCTTCATCGAGCGGATGACCAACTTC
GATAAGAACCTGCCCAACGAGAAGGTGCTGCCCAAGCACAGCCTGCTGTACGAGTACTTCACCGTGTATA
ACGAGCTGACCAAAGTGAAATACGTGACCGAGGGAATGAGAAAGCCCGCCTTCCTGAGCGGCGAGCAGAA
AAAGGCCATCGTGGACCTGCTGTTCAAGACCAACCGGAAAGTGACCGTGAAGCAGCTGAAAGAGGACTAC
TTCAAGAAAATCGAGTGCTTCGACTCCGTGGAAATCTCCGGCGTGGAAGATCGGTTCAACGCCTCCCTGG
GCACATACCACGATCTGCTGAAAATTATCAAGGACAAGGACTTCCTGGACAATGAGGAAAACGAGGACAT
TCTGGAAGATATCGTGCTGACCCTGACACTGTTTGAGGACAGAGAGATGATCGAGGAACGGCTGAAAACC
TATGCCCACCTGTTCGACGACAAAGTGATGAAGCAGCTGAAGCGGCGGAGATACACCGGCTGGGGCAGGC
TGAGCCGGAAGCTGATCAACGGCATCCGGGACAAGCAGTCCGGCAAGACAATCCTGGATTTCCTGAAGTC
CGACGGCTTCGCCAACAGAAACTTCATGCAGCTGATCCACGACGACAGCCTGACCTTTAAAGAGGACATC
CAGAAAGCCCAGGTGTCCGGCCAGGGCGATAGCCTGCACGAGCACATTGCCAATCTGGCCGGCAGCCCCG
CCATTAAGAAGGGCATCCTGCAGACAGTGAAGGTGGTGGACGAGCTCGTGAAAGTGATGGGCCGGCACAA
GCCCGAGAACATCGTGATCGAAATGGCCAGAGAGAACCAGACCACCCAGAAGGGACAGAAGAACAGCCGC
GAGAGAATGAAGCGGATCGAAGAGGGCATCAAAGAGCTGGGCAGCCAGATCCTGAAAGAACACCCCGTGG
AAAACACCCAGCTGCAGAACGAGAAGCTGTACCTGTACTACCTGCAGAATGGGCGGGATATGTACGTGGA
CCAGGAACTGGACATCAACCGGCTGTCCGACTACGATGTGGACCATATCGTGCCTCAGAGCTTTCTGAAG
GACGACTCCATCGACAACAAGGTGCTGACCAGAAGCGACAAGAACCGGGGCAAGAGCGACAACGTGCCCT
CCGAAGAGGTCGTGAAGAAGATGAAGAACTACTGGCGGCAGCTGCTGAACGCCAAGCTGATTACCCAGAG
AAAGTTCGACAATCTGACCAAGGCCGAGAGAGGCGGCCTGAGCGAACTGGATAAGGCCGGCTTCATCAAG
AGACAGCTGGTGGAAACCCGGCAGATCACAAAGCACGTGGCACAGATCCTGGACTCCCGGATGAACACTA
AGTACGACGAGAATGACAAGCTGATCCGGGAAGTGAAAGTGATCACCCTGAAGTCCAAGCTGGTGTCCGA
TTTCCGGAAGGATTTCCAGTTTTACAAAGTGCGCGAGATCAACAACTACCACCACGCCCACGACGCCTAC
CTGAACGCCGTCGTGGGAACCGCCCTGATCAAAAAGTACCCTAAGCTGGAAAGCGAGTTCGTGTACGGCG
ACTACAAGGTGTACGACGTGCGGAAGATGATCGCCAAGAGCGAGCAGGAAATCGGCAAGGCTACCGCCAA
GTACTTCTTCTACAGCAACATCATGAACTTTTTCAAGACCGAGATTACCCTGGCCAACGGCGAGATCCGG
AAGCGGCCTCTGATCGAGACAAACGGCGAAACCGGGGAGATCGTGTGGGATAAGGGCCGGGATTTTGCCA
CCGTGCGGAAAGTGCTGAGCATGCCCCAAGTGAATATCGTGAAAAAGACCGAGGTGCAGACAGGCGGCTT
CAGCAAAGAGTCTATCCTGCCCAAGAGGAACAGCGATAAGCTGATCGCCAGAAAGAAGGACTGGGACCCT
AAGAAGTACGGCGGCTTCGACAGCCCCACCGTGGCCTATTCTGTGCTGGTGGTGGCCAAAGTGGAAAAGG
GCAAGTCCAAGAAACTGAAGAGTGTGAAAGAGCTGCTGGGGATCACCATCATGGAAAGAAGCAGCTTCGA
GAAGAATCCCATCGACTTTCTGGAAGCCAAGGGCTACAAAGAAGTGAAAAAGGACCTGATCATCAAGCTG
CCTAAGTACTCCCTGTTCGAGCTGGAAAACGGCCGGAAGAGAATGCTGGCCTCTGCCGGCGAACTGCAGA
AGGGAAACGAACTGGCCCTGCCCTCCAAATATGTGAACTTCCTGTACCTGGCCAGCCACTATGAGAAGCT
GAAGGGCTCCCCCGAGGATAATGAGCAGAAACAGCTGTTTGTGGAACAGCACAAGCACTACCTGGACGAG
ATCATCGAGCAGATCAGCGAGTTCTCCAAGAGAGTGATCCTGGCCGACGCTAATCTGGACAAAGTGCTGT
CCGCCTACAACAAGCACCGGGATAAGCCCATCAGAGAGCAGGCCGAGAATATCATCCACCTGTTTACCCT
GACCAATCTGGGAGCCCCTGCCGCCTTCAAGTACTTTGACACCACCATCGACCGGAAGAGGTACACCAGC
ACCAAAGAGGTGCTGGACGCCACCCTGATCCACCAGAGCATCACCGGCCTGTACGAGACACGGATCGACC
TGTCTCAGCTGGGAGGCGACAAAAGGCCGGCGGCCACGAAAAAGGCCGGCCAGGCAAAAAAGAAAAAGTA
AGAATTCCTAGAGCTCGCTGATCAGCCTCGACTGTGCCTTCTAGTTGCCAGCCATCTGTTGTTTGCCCCT
CCCCCGTGCCTTCCTTGACCCTGGAAGGTGCCACTCCCACTGTCCTTTCCTAATAAAATGAGGAAATTGC
ATCGCATTGTCTGAGTAGGTGTCATTCTATTCTGGGGGGTGGGGTGGGGCAGGACAGCAAGGGGGAGGAT
TGGGAAGAGAATAGCAGGCATGCTGGGGAGCGGCCGCAGGAACCCCTAGTGATGGAGTTGGCCACTCCCT
CTCTGCGCGCTCGCTCGCTCACTGAGGCCGGGCGACCAAAGGTCGCCCGACGCCCGGGCTTTGCCCGGGC
GGCCTCAGTGAGCGAGCGAGCGCGCAGCTGCCTGCAGGGGCGCCTGATGCGGTATTTTCTCCTTACGCAT
CTGTGCGGTATTTCACACCGCATA
[142 nt withheld, positions 5695-5836]
C
[141 nt withheld, positions 5838-5978]
CCTTTGACGTTGGAGTCCACGTTCTTT
[37 nt withheld, positions 6006-6042]
ACCCTATCTCGGGCTATTCTTTTGATTTATAAGGGATTTTGCCGATTTCGGCCTATTGGTTAAAAAATGA
GCTGATTTAACAAAAATTTAACGCGAATTTTAACAAAATATTAACGTTTACAATTTTATGGTGCACTCTC
AGTACAATCTGCTCTGATGCCGCATAGTTAAGCCAGCCCCGACACCCGCCAACACCCGCTGACGCGCCCT
GACGGGCTTGTCTGCTCCCGGCATCCGCTTACAGACAAGCTGTGACCGTCTCCGGGAGCTGCATGTGTCA
GAGGTTTTCACCGTCATCACCGAAACGCGCGAGACGAAAGGGCCTCGTGATACGCCTATTTTTATAGGTT
AATGTCATGATAATAATGGTTTCTTAGACGTCAGGTGGCACTTTTCGGGGAAATGTGCGCGGAACCCCTA
TTTGTTTATTTTTCTAAATACATTCAAATATGTATCCGCTCATGAGACAATAACCCTGATAAATGCTTCA
ATAATATTGAAAAAGGAAGAGTATGAGTATTCAACATTTCCGTGTCGCCCTTATTCCCTTTTTTGCGGCA
TTTTGCCTTCCTGTTTTTGCTCACCCAGAAACGCTGGTGAAAGTAAAAGATGCTGAAGATCAGTTGGGTG
CACGAGTGGGTTACATCGAACTGGATCTCAACAGCGGTAAGATCCTTGAGAGTTTTCGCCCCGAAGAACG
TTTTCCAATGATGAGCACTTTTAAAGTTCTGCTATGTGGCGCGGTATTATCCCGTATTGACGCCGGGCAA
GAGCAACTCGGTCGCCGCATACACTATTCTCAGAATGACTTGGTTGAGTACTCACCAGTCACAGAAAAGC
ATCTTACGGATGGCATGACAGTAAGAGAATTATGCAGTGCTGCCATAACCATGAGTGATAACACTGCGGC
CAACTTACTTCTGACAACGATCGGAGGACCGAAGGAGCTAACCGCTTTTTTGCACAACATGGGGGATCAT
GTAACTCGCCTTGATCGTTGGGAACCGGAGCTGAATGAAGCCATACCAAACGACGAGCGTGACACCACGA
TGCCTGTAGCAATGGCAACAACGTTGCGCAAACTATTAACTGGCGAACTACTTACTCTAGCTTCCCGGCA
ACAATTAATAGACTGGATGGAGGCGGATAAAGTTGCAGGACCACTTCTGCGCTCGGCCCTTCCGGCTGGC
TGGTTTATTGCTGATAAATCTGGAGCCGGTGAGCGTGGAAGCCGCGGTATCATTGCAGCACTGGGGCCAG
ATGGTAAGCCCTCCCGTATCGTAGTTATCTACACGACGGGGAGTCAGGCAACTATGGATGAACGAAATAG
ACAGATCGCTGAGATAGGTGCCTCACTGATTAAGCATTGGTAACTGTCAGACCAAGTTTACTCATATATA
CTTTAGATTGATTTAAAACTTCATTTTTAATTTAAAAGGATCTAGGTGAAGATCCTTTTTGATAATCTCA
TGACCAAAATCCCTTAACGTGAGTTTTCGTTCCACTGAGCGTCAGACCCCGTAGAAAAGATCAAAGGATC
TTCTTGAGATCCTTTTTTTCTGCGCGTAATCTGCTGCTTGCAAACAAAAAAACCACCGCTACCAGCGGTG
GTTTGTTTGCCGGATCAAGAGCTACCAACTCTTTTTCCGAAGGTAACTGGCTTCAGCAGAGCGCAGATAC
CAAATACTGTCCTTCTAGTGTAGCCGTAGTTAGGCCACCACTTCAAGAACTCTGTAGCACCGCCTACATA
CCTCGCTCTGCTAATCCTGTTACCAGTGGCTGCTGCCAGTGGCGATAAGTCGTGTCTTACCGGGTTGGAC
TCAAGACGATAGTTACCGGATAAGGCGCAGCGGTCGGGCTGAACGGGGGGTTCGTGCACACAGCCCAGCT
TGGAGCGAACGACCTACACCGAACTGAGATACCTACAGCGTGAGCTATGAGAAAGCGCCACGCTTCCCGA
AGGGAGAAAGGCGGACAGGTATCCGGTAAGCGGCAGGGTCGGAACAGGAGAGCGCACGAGGGAGCTTCCA
GGGGGAAACGCCTGGTATCTTTATAGTCCTGTCGGGTTTCGCCACCTCTGACTTGAGCGTCGATTTTTGT
GATGCTCGTCAGGGGGGCGGAGCCTATGGAAAAACGCCAGCAACGCGGCCTTTTTACGGTTCCTGGCCTT
TTGCTGGCCTTTTGCTCACATGTGAGGGCCTATTTCCCATGATTCCTTCATATTTGCATATACGATACAA
GGCTGTTAGAGAGATAATTGGAATTAATTTGACTGTAAACACAAAGATATTAGTACAAAATACGTGACGT
AGAAAGTAATAATTTCTTGGGTAGTTTGCAGTTTTAAAATTATGTTTTAAAATGGACTATCATATGCTTA
CCGTAACTTGAAAGTATTTCGATTTCTTGGCTTTATATATCTTGTGGAAAGGACGAAACACCTCTGAACC
GTGTGGGAGCCAGTTT
Features (pLannotate 1.2.2; 18 found; start..end, strand, type, name):
     79..122     +  misc_RNA       gRNA scaffold (fragment): guide RNA scaffold for the Streptococcus pyogenes CRISPR/Cas9 system
    169..454     +  enhancer       CMV enhancer: human cytomegalovirus immediate early enhancer; contains an 18-bp deletion relative to the standard CMV enhancer
    456..733     +  promoter       chicken β-actin promoter: No description available
    734..962     +  intron         hybrid intron: hybrid between chicken β-actin (CBA) and minute virus of mice (MMV) introns (Gray et al., 2011)
   1100..2701    +  CDS            Cas9(N): N-terminal portion of Streptococcus pyogenes Cas9 (Zetsche et al., 2015)
   2702..5200    +  CDS            Cas9(C): C-terminal portion of Streptococcus pyogenes Cas9 (Zetsche et al., 2015)
   5201..5248    +  CDS            nucleoplasmin NLS: bipartite nuclear localization signal from nucleoplasmin
   5282..5393    +  polyA_signal   bGH poly(A) signal: bovine growth hormone polyadenylation signal
   5498..5638    +  repeat_region  AAV2 ITR: inverted terminal repeat of adeno-associated virus serotype 2 inverted
   5643..5694    -  misc_feature   bom (fragment): basis of mobility region from pBR322
   5713..6093    +  rep_origin     M13 ori (sequence partly withheld): M13 bacteriophage origin of replication; arrow indicates direction of (+) strand synthesis
   6169..6218    -  misc_feature   bom (fragment): basis of mobility region from pBR322
   6320..6355    -  CDS            rop (fragment): Rop protein, which maintains plasmids at low copy number; rop
   6450..6554    +  promoter       AmpR promoter: bla
   6555..7415    +  CDS            AmpR: β-lactamase; bla; confers resistance to ampicillin, carbenicillin, and related antibiotics
   7586..8174    +  rep_origin     ori: high-copy-number ColE1/pMB1/pBR322/pUC origin of replication
   8236..8476    +  promoter       U6 promoter: RNA polymerase III promoter for human U6 snRNA
   8505..72      +  misc_RNA       gRNA scaffold (across the origin): guide RNA scaffold for the Streptococcus pyogenes CRISPR/Cas9 system
