[The description below was written by a language model from this plasmid's Addgene catalogue record and pLannotate feature annotations shown in this document.]
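Description:
pESR1.1.0-gDNA is a mammalian CRISPR expression plasmid built on the pX330 backbone that delivers both Streptococcus pyogenes Cas9 and a single guide RNA directed against the human transcription factor gene ESR1 (estrogen receptor alpha). It is maintained in E. coli as a high-copy plasmid through a ColE1/pUC-type origin and selected with ampicillin via the bla (AmpR) cassette. The backbone also carries an M13/f1-type phage origin, a single annotated AAV2 ITR, and short bom and rop fragments, which are backbone remnants rather than functional parts of the payload.

The plasmid carries two expression units. A human U6 RNA polymerase III promoter drives the guide RNA: a 20-nucleotide ESR1 target sequence was inserted between the two BbsI sites of pX330 (both destroyed by cloning), directly upstream of the S. pyogenes gRNA scaffold, which in this record spans the sequence origin. The depositor notes that the PAM listed alongside the target is genomic context only and is not present in the plasmid. Cas9 is expressed from a hybrid CBh-style promoter made up of the CMV enhancer, chicken β-actin promoter and a hybrid CBA/MVM intron. The annotation splits the coding sequence into contiguous N- and C-terminal portions that together form full-length Cas9. It is followed by a C-terminal nucleoplasmin bipartite NLS for nuclear import and a bGH polyadenylation signal. No mammalian selection marker or reporter is annotated.

The depositor indicates it should be used together with a companion plasmid, pESR1-donor, which suggests that the Cas9 cut at ESR1 is meant to promote homology-directed integration of donor sequence. The record does not describe what the donor contains.
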