Addgene plasmid #112433: pESR1.1.0-gDNA
Purpose: CRISPR plasmid for expression of Cas9 and gRNA targeting human transcription factor ESR1
Depositing lab: Kevin White. Depositing organization: University of Chicago.
Backbone
  Vector backbone: pX330
  Backbone manufacturer: Zhang lab (Addgene plasmid ID: 42230)
  Vector type: Mammalian Expression, CRISPR
Growth in bacteria
  Bacterial resistance: Ampicillin, 100 μg/mL
  Growth temperature: 37°C
  Growth strain: DH5alpha
  Copy number: High Copy
Gene/Insert
  Gene/Insert name: ESR1
  gRNA/shRNA sequence: TCTGAACCGTGTGGGAGCCA GGG
  Species: H. sapiens (human)
  Entrez Gene: ESR1 (a.k.a. ER, ESR, ESRA, ESTRR, Era, NR3A1)
  Cloning method: Restriction Enzyme; 5′ cloning site BbsI (destroyed during cloning); 3′ cloning site BbsI (destroyed during cloning)
  Sequencing primers: 5′ hU6-F (5'-GAGGGCCTATTTCCCATGATT-3')
Terms and licenses: Academic/Nonprofit Terms; Industry Terms: Not Available to Industry
Depositor comments: gRNA sequence listed includes 20 nucleotide target sequence, followed by the uncloned PAM sequence. The PAM sequence is not present in the plasmid. Use with plasmid pESR1-donor.
How to cite: pESR1.1.0-gDNA was a gift from Kevin White (Addgene plasmid # 112433 ; http://n2t.net/addgene:112433 ; RRID:Addgene_112433)
